Addgene plasmid #178930: BASIC_SEVA_47.10
Purpose: BASIC DNA assembly vector
Depositing lab: Paul Freemont. Depositing organization: Imperial College London. Publication: basicsynbio and the BASIC SEVA collection: software and vectors for an established DNA assembly method. Haines MC, Carling B, Marshall J, Shenshin VA, Baldwin GS, Freemont P, Storch M. Synth Biol (Oxf). 2022 Oct 11;7(1):ysac023. doi: 10.1093/synbio/ysac023. eCollection 2022. PubMed 36381610.
Backbone
  Vector backbone: BASIC_SEVA_47.10
  Backbone size w/o insert (bp): 2799
  Vector type: Synthetic Biology
Growth in bacteria
  Bacterial resistance: Spectinomycin, 50 μg/mL
  Growth temperature: 37°C
  Growth strain: DH5alpha
  Copy number: Low Copy
Gene/Insert
  Gene/Insert name: mScarlet counter-selection cassette
  Species: Synthetic
  Insert size (bp): 1074
  Cloning method: Unknown
  Sequencing primers: 5′ ggcggcggatttgtcctac; 3′ ggtgagaatccaggggtcc
Depositor comments: Cloning method: BASIC DNA assembly . Please visit https://www.biorxiv.org/content/10.1101/2022.01.06.446575v2 for bioRxiv preprint.
How to cite: BASIC_SEVA_47.10 was a gift from Paul Freemont (Addgene plasmid # 178930 ; http://n2t.net/addgene:178930 ; RRID:Addgene_178930)
