[The description below was written by a language model from this plasmid's Addgene catalogue record and pLannotate feature annotations shown in this document.]
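Description:
BASIC_SEVA_47.10 is a bacterial synthetic-biology vector that serves as a destination backbone for BASIC DNA assembly, built on the modular SEVA (Standard European Vector Architecture) layout. The full sequence is about 3.9 kb, made up of a roughly 2.8 kb backbone and a roughly 1.1 kb dropout cassette. Replication depends on the pSC101 origin together with its Rep101 (RepA) initiator protein, which keeps the plasmid at low copy number in E. coli. Selection is provided by the aadA aminoglycoside adenylyltransferase gene, which confers spectinomycin and streptomycin resistance. A short gentamicin acetyltransferase fragment annotated just upstream of aadA is only 57 nt long, so it appears to be a remnant rather than a functional marker. Lambda t0 and rrnB T1 terminators flank the cargo region, as is typical of SEVA designs, and insulate it from transcription elsewhere in the backbone.

The payload is an mScarlet counter-selection cassette. The strong constitutive J23119 promoter drives a transcript that begins with the sTRSV hammerhead ribozyme, followed by the mScarlet red fluorescent protein coding sequence. Self-cleaving ribozymes in this position are generally used to trim the 5' leader and so make expression less dependent on promoter context. The record does not annotate a ribosome binding site or the BASIC linker or prefix/suffix sequences, although the gap between ribozyme and coding sequence leaves room for translation signals. In use, the cassette is presumably replaced by the assembled parts, so colonies carrying unmodified vector stay red while correct assemblies lose the fluorescence, giving a simple visual screen. The vector suits the construction of genetic circuits or expression constructs where low copy number is wanted.
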