Features (pLannotate 1.2.2; 9 found; start..end, strand, type, name):
     68..162     +  terminator     lambda t0 terminator: transcription terminator from phage lambda
    335..391     +  CDS            GmR (fragment): gentamycin acetyltransferase; aacC1; confers resistance to gentamycin
    398..1189    +  CDS            SmR: aminoglycoside adenylyltransferase (Murphy, 1985); aadA; confers resistance to spectinomycin and streptomycin
   1263..2213    -  CDS            Rep101: RepA protein needed for replication with the pSC101 origin; rep101
   2261..2483    -  rep_origin     pSC101 ori: low-copy replication origin that requires the Rep101 protein
   2750..2836    -  terminator     rrnB T1 terminator: Escherichia coli rrnB; transcription terminator T1 from the E. coli rrnB gene
   3000..3034    +  promoter       J23119 promoter: bacterial promoter (Registry of Standard Biological Parts BBa J23119)
   3037..3086    +  misc_RNA       sTRSV HHRz: hammerhead ribozyme from the tobacco ringspot virus satellite RNA (Khvorova et al., 2003)
   3166..3861    +  CDS            mScarlet: mScarlet is a basic (constitutively fluorescent) red fluorescent protein published in 2016, derived from synthetic construct. It has moderate acid sensitivity.
>Addgene plasmid #178930 | BASIC_SEVA_47.10 | addgene full sequence | sequence record 353846 | Addgene NGS Result
GGCTCGGGTAAGAACTCGCACTTCGTGGAAACACTATTATCTGGTGGGTCTCTGTCCACTAGTCTTGGAC
TCCTGTTGATAGATCCAGTAATGACCTCAGAACTCCATCTGGATTTGTTCAGAACGCTCGGTTGCCGCCG
GGCGTTTTTTATTGGTGAGAATCCAGGGGTCCCCAATAATTACGATTTACGTATTTAAATGAACCTTGAC
CGAACGCAGCGGTGGTAACGGCGCAGTGGCGGTTTTCATGGCTTGTTATGACTGTTTTTTTGGGGTACAG
TCTATGCCTCGGGCATCCAAGCAGCAAGCGCGTTACGCCGTGGGTCGATGTTTGATGTTATGGAGCAGCA
ACGATGTTACGCAGCAGGGCAGTCGCCCTAAAACAAAGTTAAACATCATGAGGGAAGCGGTGATCGCCGA
AGTATCGACTCAACTATCAGAGGTAGTTGGCGTCATCGAGCGCCATCTCGAACCGACGTTGCTGGCCGTA
CATTTGTACGGCTCCGCAGTGGATGGCGGCCTGAAGCCACACAGTGATATTGATTTGCTGGTTACGGTGA
CCGTAAGGCTTGATGAAACAACGCGGCGAGCTTTGATCAACGACCTTTTGGAAACTTCGGCTTCCCCTGG
AGAGAGCGAGATTCTCCGCGCTGTAGAAGTCACCATTGTTGTGCACGACGACATCATTCCGTGGCGTTAT
CCAGCTAAGCGCGAACTGCAATTTGGAGAATGGCAGCGCAATGACATTCTTGCAGGTATCTTCGAGCCAG
CCACGATCGACATTGATCTGGCTATCTTGCTGACAAAAGCAAGAGAACATAGCGTTGCCTTGGTAGGTCC
AGCGGCGGAGGAACTCTTTGATCCGGTTCCTGAACAGGATCTATTTGAGGCGCTAAATGAAACCTTAACG
CTATGGAACTCGCCGCCCGACTGGGCTGGCGATGAGCGAAATGTAGTGCTTACGTTGTCCCGCATTTGGT
ACAGCGCAGTAACCGGCAAAATCGCGCCGAAGGATGTCGCTGCCGACTGGGCAATGGAGCGCCTGCCGGC
CCAGTATCAGCCCGTCATACTTGAAGCTAGACAGGCTTATCTTGGACAAGAAGAAGATCGCTTGGCCTCG
CGCGCAGATCAGTTGGAAGAATTTGTCCACTACGTGAAAGGCGAGATCACCAAGGTAGTCGGCAAATAAG
ACAATTGTCGGCTCGGCCCACTTGTGTGTCTCGTACAATTCTGAGGTCCACACAGATAGTGTCCGGCCGG
CCTCAGATCCTTCCGTATTTAGCCAGTATGTTCTCTAGTGTGGTTCGTTGTTTTTGCGTGAGCCATGAGA
ACGAACCATTGAGATCATACTTACTTTGCATGTCACTCAAAAATTTTGCCTCAAAACTGGTGAGCTGAAT
TTTTGCAGTTAAAGCATCGTGTAGTGTTTTTCTTAGTCCGTTATGTAGGTAGGAATCTGATGTAATGGTT
GTTGGTATTTTGTCACCATTCATTTTTATCTGGTTGTTCTCAAGTTCGGTTACGAGATCCATTTGTCTAT
CTAGTTCAACTTGGAAAATCAACGTATCAGTCGGGCGGCCTCGCTTATCAACCACCAATTTCATATTGCT
GTAAGTGTTTAAATCTTTACTTATTGGTTTCAAAACCCATTGGTTAAGCCTTTTAAACTCATGGTAGTTA
TTTTCAAGCATTAACATGAACTTAAATTCATCAAGGCTAATCTCTATATTTGCCTTGTGAGTTTTCTTTT
GTGTTAGTTCTTTTAATAACCACTCATAAATCCTCATAGAGTATTTGTTTTCAAAAGACTTAACATGTTC
CAGATTATATTTTATGAATTTTTTTAACTGGAAAAGATAAGGCAATATCTCTTCACTAAAAACTAATTCT
AATTTTTCGCTTGAGAACTTGGCATAGTTTGTCCACTGGAAAATCTCAAAGCCTTTAACCAAAGGATTCC
TGATTTCCACAGTTCTCGTCATCAGCTCTCTGGTTGCTTTAGCTAATACACCATAAGCATTTTCCCTACT
GATGTTCATCATCTGAGCGTATTGGTTATAAGTGAACGATACCGTCCGTTCTTTCCTTGTAGGGTTTTCA
ATCGTGGGGTTGAGTAGTGCCACACAGCATAAAATTAGCTTGGTTTCATGCTCCGTTAAGTCATAGCGAC
TAATCGCTAGTTCATTTGCTTTGAAAACAACTAATTCAGACATACATCTCAATTGGTCTAGGTGATTTTA
ATCACTATACCAATTGAGATGGGCTAGTCAATGATAATTACATGTCCTTTTCCTTTGAGTTGTGGGTATC
TGTAAATTCTGCTAGACCTTTGCTGGAAAACTTGTAAATTCTGCTAGACCCTCTGTAAATTCCGCTAGAC
CTTTGTGTGTTTTTTTTGTTTATATTCAAGTGGTTATAATTTATAGAATAAAGAAAGAATAAAAAAAGAT
AAAAAGAATAGATCCCAGCCCTGTGTATAACTCACTACTTTAGTCAGTTCCGCAGTATTACAAAAGGATG
TCGCAAACGCTGTTTGCTCCTCTACAAAACAGACCTTAAAACCCTAAAGGCTTAAGTAGCACCCTCGCAA
GCTCGGGCAAATCGCTGAATATTCCTTTTGTCTCCGACCATCAGGCACCTGAGTCGCTGTCTTTTTCGTG
ACATTCAGTTCGCTGCGCTCACGGCTCTGGCAGTGAATGGGGGTAAATGGCACTACAGGCGCGGCGCGCC
CAGCTGTCTAGGGCGGCGGATTTGTCCTACTCAGGAGAGCGTTCACCGACAAACAACAGATAAAACGAAA
GGCCCAGTCTTTCGACTGAGCCTTTCGTTTTATTTGATGCCTTTAATTAAGGCTCGGGAGACCTATCGGT
AATAACAGTCCAATCTGGTGTAACTTCGGAATCGTCCCCAATTATTGAACACCCTTCGGGGTGTTTTTTT
GTTTCTGGTCTACCATCTCGTTGTGATAATAGACCTGAAGTGCCTACTCTGGAAAATCTTTGACAGCTAG
CTCAGTCCTAGGTATAATGCTAGCAGCTGTCACCGGATGTGCTTTCCGGTCTGATGAGTCCGTGAGGACG
AAACAGCCTCTACAAATAATTTTGTTTAAGGCTCGCTACGAGAAGATTGTTACTTTCGCAGCGTTATTAT
CTAAGGAGGTAGTCCATGGTTAGCAAAGGCGAGGCGGTTATCAAGGAGTTTATGCGTTTTAAGGTTCACA
TGGAGGGTAGCATGAATGGTCACGAGTTCGAGATCGAGGGTGAAGGCGAGGGTCGTCCGTACGAAGGCAC
CCAGACCGCGAAGCTGAAAGTGACCAAGGGTGGCCCGCTGCCGTTCAGCTGGGACATCCTGAGCCCGCAG
TTCATGTATGGCAGCCGTGCGTTTACCAAACACCCGGCGGACATTCCGGATTACTATAAGCAAAGCTTCC
CGGAAGGTTTTAAATGGGAGCGTGTTATGAACTTCGAAGATGGTGGCGCGGTGACCGTTACCCAGGACAC
CAGCCTGGAGGATGGCACCCTGATTTACAAGGTGAAACTGCGTGGCACCAACTTTCCGCCGGATGGTCCG
GTTATGCAGAAGAAAACGATGGGTTGGGAAGCGAGCACCGAGCGTCTGTATCCGGAAGATGGCGTGCTGA
AGGGTGATATCAAAATGGCGCTGCGTCTGAAGGACGGTGGCCGTTACCTGGCGGATTTTAAGACCACCTA
TAAAGCGAAGAAACCGGTGCAAATGCCGGGTGCGTACAACGTTGACCGTAAACTGGATATTACCAGCCAC
AACGAGGATTATACCGTGGTTGAGCAATATGAGCGTAGCGAGGGTCGCCACAGCACCGGCGGCATGGACG
AACTGTATAAGGGATCCTAATAA
